>Addgene plasmid #204768 | pU6-PspCas13b-GEMSgRNA2 | addgene full sequence | sequence record 408665 | Addgene NGS Result
CGAGGAAGCGGAAGAGCGCCCAATACGCAAACCGCCTCTCCCCGCGCGTTGGCCGATTCATTAATGCAGC
TGGCACGACAGGTTTCCCGACTGGAAAGCGGGCAGTGAGCGCAACGCAATTAATGTGAGTTAGCTCACTC
ATTAGGCACCCCAGGCTTTACACTTTATGCTTCCGGCTCGTATGTTGTGTGGAATTGTGAGCGGATAACA
ATTTCACGCAGGAAACAGCTATGACCATGATTACGCCAGAGGGCCTATTTCCCATGATTCCTTCATATTT
GCATATACGATACAAGGCTGTTAGAGAGATAATTGGAATTAATTTGACTGTAAACACAAAGATATTAGTA
CAAAATACGTGACGTAGAAAGTAATAATTTCTTGGGTAGTTTGCAGTTTTAAAATTATGTTTTAAAATGG
ACTATCATATGCTTACCGTAACTTGAAAGTATTTCGATTTCTTGGCTTTATATATCTTGTGGAAAGGACG
AAACACCGCCGCCGCATCTAACACATTGATCCTAGCAGGTTGTGGAAGGTCCAGTTTTGAGGGGCTATTA
CAACTTTTTTGGTACCGAGCTCGAATTCACTGGCCGTCGTTTTACAACGTCGTGACTGGGAAAACCCTGG
CGTTACCCAACTTAATCGCCTTGCAGCACATCCCCCTTTCGCCAGCTGGCGTAATAGCGAAGAGGCCCGC
ACCGATCGCCCTTCCCAACAGTTGCGCAGCCTGAATGGCGAATGGCGCCTGATGCGGTATTTTCTCCTTA
CGCATCTGTGCGGTATTTCACACCGCATATGGTGCACTCTCAGTACAATCTGCTCTGATGCCGCATAGTT
AAGCCAGCCCCGACACCCGCCAACACCCGCTGACGCGCCCTGACGGGCTTGTCTGCTCCCGGCATCCGCT
TACAGACAAGCTGTGACCGTCTCCGGGAGCTGCATGTGTCAGAGGTTTTCACCGTCATCACCGAAACGCG
CGAGACGAAAGGGCCTCGTGATACGCCTATTTTTATAGGTTAATGTCATGATAATAATGGTTTCTTAGAC
GTCAGGTGGCACTTTTCGGGGAAATGTGCGCGGAACCCCTATTTGTTTATTTTTCTAAATACATTCAAAT
ATGTATCCGCTCATGAGACAATAACCCTGATAAATGCTTCAATAATATTGAAAAAGGAAGAGTATGAGTA
TTCAACATTTCCGTGTCGCCCTTATTCCCTTTTTTGCGGCATTTTGCCTTCCTGTTTTTGCTCACCCAGA
AACGCTGGTGAAAGTAAAAGATGCTGAAGATCAGTTGGGTGCACGAGTGGGTTACATCGAACTGGATCTC
AACAGCGGTAAGATCCTTGAGAGTTTTCGCCCCGAAGAACGTTTTCCAATGATGAGCACTTTTAAAGTTC
TGCTATGTGGCGCGGTATTATCCCGTATTGACGCCGGGCAAGAGCAACTCGGTCGCCGCATACACTATTC
TCAGAATGACTTGGTTGAGTACTCACCAGTCACAGAAAAGCATCTTACGGATGGCATGACAGTAAGAGAA
TTATGCAGTGCTGCCATAACCATGAGTGATAACACTGCGGCCAACTTACTTCTGACAACGATCGGAGGAC
CGAAGGAGCTAACCGCTTTTTTGCACAACATGGGGGATCATGTAACTCGCCTTGATCGTTGGGAACCGGA
GCTGAATGAAGCCATACCAAACGACGAGCGTGACACCACGATGCCTGTAGCAATGGCAACAACGTTGCGC
AAACTATTAACTGGCGAACTACTTACTCTAGCTTCCCGGCAACAATTAATAGACTGGATGGAGGCGGATA
AAGTTGCAGGACCACTTCTGCGCTCGGCCCTTCCGGCTGGCTGGTTTATTGCTGATAAATCTGGAGCCGG
TGAGCGTGGGTCTCGCGGTATCATTGCAGCACTGGGGCCAGATGGTAAGCCCTCCCGTATCGTAGTTATC
TACACGACGGGGAGTCAGGCAACTATGGATGAACGAAATAGACAGATCGCTGAGATAGGTGCCTCACTGA
TTAAGCATTGGTAACTGTCAGACCAAGTTTACTCATATATACTTTAGATTGATTTAAAACTTCATTTTTA
ATTTAAAAGGATCTAGGTGAAGATCCTTTTTGATAATCTCATGACCAAAATCCCTTAACGTGAGTTTTCG
TTCCACTGAGCGTCAGACCCCGTAGAAAAGATCAAAGGATCTTCTTGAGATCCTTTTTTTCTGCGCGTAA
TCTGCTGCTTGCAAACAAAAAAACCACCGCTACCAGCGGTGGTTTGTTTGCCGGATCAAGAGCTACCAAC
TCTTTTTCCGAAGGTAACTGGCTTCAGCAGAGCGCAGATACCAAATACTGTTCTTCTAGTGTAGCCGTAG
TTAGGCCACCACTTCAAGAACTCTGTAGCACCGCCTACATACCTCGCTCTGCTAATCCTGTTACCAGTGG
CTGCTGCCAGTGGCGATAAGTCGTGTCTTACCGGGTTGGACTCAAGACGATAGTTACCGGATAAGGCGCA
GCGGTCGGGCTGAACGGGGGGTTCGTGCACACAGCCCAGCTTGGAGCGAACGACCTACACCGAACTGAGA
TACCTACAGCGTGAGCTATGAGAAAGCGCCACGCTTCCCGAAGGGAGAAAGGCGGACAGGTATCCGGTAA
GCGGCAGGGTCGGAACAGGAGAGCGCACGAGGGAGCTTCCAGGGGGAAACGCCTGGTATCTTTATAGTCC
TGTCGGGTTTCGCCACCTCTGACTTGAGCGTCGATTTTTGTGATGCTCGTCAGGGGGGCGGAGCCTATGG
AAAAACGCCAGCAACGCGGCCTTTTTACGGTTCCTGGCCTTTTGCTGGCCTTTTGCTCACATGTTCTTTC
CTGCGTTATCCCCTGATTCTGTGGATAACCGTATTACCGCCTTTGAGTGAGCTGATACCGCTCGCCGCAG
CCGAACGACCGAGCGCAGCGAGTCAGTGAG
Features (pLannotate 1.2.2; 11 found; start..end, strand, type, name):
     16..108     +  CDS            lacI (fragment): lac repressor; lacI; The lac repressor binds to the lac operator to inhibit transcription in E. coli. This inhibition can be relieved by adding lactose or isopropyl-β-D-thiogalactopyranoside (IPTG).
    121..142     +  protein_bind   CAP binding site: CAP binding activates transcription in the presence of cAMP. E. coli catabolite activator protein
    157..187     +  promoter       lac promoter: promoter for the E. coli lac operon
    195..211     +  protein_bind   lac operator: The lac repressor binds to the lac operator to inhibit transcription in E. coli. This inhibition can be relieved by adding lactose or isopropyl-β-D-thiogalactopyranoside (IPTG). lac repressor encoded by lacI
    249..489     +  promoter       U6 promoter: RNA polymerase III promoter for human U6 snRNA
    585..742     +  CDS            lacZα (fragment): LacZα fragment of β-galactosidase; lacZ fragment
    748..847     -  misc_feature   bom (fragment): basis of mobility region from pBR322
    949..984     -  CDS            rop (fragment): Rop protein, which maintains plasmids at low copy number; rop
   1079..1183    +  promoter       AmpR promoter: bla
   1184..2044    +  CDS            AmpR: β-lactamase; bla; confers resistance to ampicillin, carbenicillin, and related antibiotics
   2215..2803    +  rep_origin     ori: high-copy-number ColE1/pMB1/pBR322/pUC origin of replication
