[The description below was written by a language model from this plasmid's Addgene catalogue record and pLannotate feature annotations shown in this document.]
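Description:
pU6-PspCas13b-GEMSgRNA2 is a small (about 3 kb) mammalian CRISPR guide-RNA expression plasmid built on the pU6-PspCas13b-gRNA backbone, itself derived from an earlier guide vector targeting Actb. It is propagated in E. coli as a high-copy plasmid through a ColE1/pUC-type origin and is selected with ampicillin via the β-lactamase (AmpR) gene and its own promoter. The remaining annotated bacterial elements (a lacI fragment, CAP binding site, lac promoter and operator, a lacZα fragment, and short remnants of bom and rop) are leftovers of a pUC-style cloning vector and play no part in the plasmid's function in mammalian cells.

The payload is a single RNA polymerase III transcription unit. The human U6 promoter drives a 30-nucleotide spacer, inserted by Gibson cloning, that is the second of the guides designed against the mRNA of the GEMS genetically encoded m6A sensor. The name and backbone indicate that the guide is in the format recognised by PspCas13b, an RNA-targeting Cas13 enzyme. The feature table does not annotate the spacer, the Cas13b direct-repeat scaffold or a Pol III terminator, but these presumably lie in the unannotated stretch between the U6 promoter and the lacZα fragment. The plasmid encodes no Cas13 protein and no mammalian selection marker or reporter, so it must be co-delivered with a separate PspCas13b or PspCas13b-fusion expression construct. The record states only that the guide targets the GEMS reporter transcript, which is consistent with directing a Cas13b-based effector to that mRNA in studies of the m6A sensor system. It does not specify which effector is paired with it.
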