Addgene plasmid #204768: pU6-PspCas13b-GEMSgRNA2
Purpose: pU6-PspCas13b-gRNA-Actb1216 backbone (Addgene ID: 155368) containing guide RNA #2 targeting the GEMS m6A reporter mRNA sequence.
Depositing lab: Kate Meyer. Depositing organization: Duke University. Publication: Programmable protein expression using a genetically encoded m(6)A sensor. Marayati BF, Thompson MG, Holley CL, Horner SM, Meyer KD. Nat Biotechnol. 2024 Jan 2. doi: 10.1038/s41587-023-01978-3. PubMed 38168988.
Backbone
  Vector backbone: pU6-PspCas13b-gRNA
  Backbone size w/o insert (bp): 2940
  Total vector size (bp): 2970
  Modifications to backbone: add gRNA sequence downstream of U6 promoter
  Vector type: Mammalian Expression, CRISPR
Growth in bacteria
  Bacterial resistance: Ampicillin, 100 μg/mL
  Growth temperature: 37°C
  Growth strain: DH5alpha
  Copy number: High Copy
Gene/Insert
  Gene/Insert name: guide RNA targeting GEMS m6A sensor mRNA
  gRNA/shRNA sequence: CCGCCGCATCTAACACATTGATCCTAGCAG
  Species: H. sapiens (human)
  Promoter: U6
  Cloning method: Gibson Cloning
  Sequencing primers: 5′ caggaaacagctatgac; 3′ tgtaaaacgacggccagt
Terms and licenses: Academic/Nonprofit Terms; Industry Terms: Not Available to Industry
How to cite: pU6-PspCas13b-GEMSgRNA2 was a gift from Kate Meyer (Addgene plasmid # 204768 ; http://n2t.net/addgene:204768 ; RRID:Addgene_204768)
